Addgene plasmid #71720: pLZ31 (pCFJ151_Peft-3_TIR1_linker_mRuby_unc-54 3'UTR)
Purpose: Expressing an mRuby-tagged TIR1 in the soma of C. elegans
Depositing lab: Abby Dernburg. Depositing organization: University of California, Berkeley. Publication: The auxin-inducible degradation (AID) system enables versatile conditional protein depletion in C. elegans. Zhang L, Ward JD, Cheng Z, Dernburg AF. Development. 2015 Nov 9. pii: dev.129635. 10.1242/dev.129635 PubMed 26552885.
Backbone
  Vector backbone: pCFJ151
  Backbone size w/o insert (bp): 7373
  Total vector size (bp): 11395
  Vector type: Worm Expression
Growth in bacteria
  Bacterial resistance: Ampicillin, 100 μg/mL
  Growth temperature: 37°C
  Growth strain: DH5alpha
  Copy number: High Copy
Gene/Insert
  Gene/Insert name: TRANSPORT INHIBITOR RESPONSE 1 (alt name: TIR1)
  Species: A. thaliana (mustard weed)
  Insert size (bp): 1884
  Mutation: codon-optimized for expression in C. elegans; Two point mutations D170E and M473L incorporated
  Entrez Gene: TIR1 (a.k.a. AT3G62980, AtTIR1, TRANSPORT INHIBITOR RESPONSE 1)
  Promoter: eef-1A.1 (eft-3)
  Tag / fusion protein: mRuby (C terminal on insert)
  Cloning method: Gibson Cloning
  Sequencing primers: 5′ ATGCAAAAGAGAATCGCCTTGTCG
Terms and licenses: Academic/Nonprofit Terms; Industry Terms: Not Available to Industry
Depositor comments: Please note: eft-3 has officially been changed to eef-1A.1 Please see the eef-1A.1 WormBase entry for details: http://www.wormbase.org/species/c_elegans/gene/WBGene00001168#05-9g-3
How to cite: pLZ31 (pCFJ151_Peft-3_TIR1_linker_mRuby_unc-54 3'UTR) was a gift from Abby Dernburg (Addgene plasmid # 71720 ; http://n2t.net/addgene:71720 ; RRID:Addgene_71720)
