[The description below was written by a language model from this plasmid's Addgene catalogue record and pLannotate feature annotations shown in this document.]
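Description:
pLZ31 is a C. elegans expression plasmid built on the pCFJ151 backbone, a vector generally used for Mos1-mediated single-copy insertion (MosSCI) into the worm genome. In line with that, the feature table shows an unc-119 coding sequence, the usual rescue marker for picking transgenic animals in an unc-119 mutant background. It also shows short fragments of C. elegans genes (GSLG1 and aex-5 homologies) on either side of the cargo, which probably belong to the genomic homology arms, although the record does not label them as such. In bacteria the plasmid is maintained at high copy from a ColE1/pUC-type origin and selected with ampicillin through the bla gene. Remnants of lacZα, bom and rop are leftovers from the cloning backbone. The catalogue gives a total size of about 11.4 kb, close to the sequenced record.

The payload is Arabidopsis thaliana TIR1, the F-box auxin receptor that recruits degron-bearing substrates to an SCF E3 ubiquitin ligase. The coding sequence is codon-optimized for C. elegans and carries two point mutations, D170E and M473L. It is driven by the eft-3 (now eef-1A.1) elongation factor promoter and joined through a linker to a C-terminal mRuby red fluorescent protein, with an unc-54 3'UTR named in the construct title. mRuby is annotated as two fragments, which may reflect an interruption such as a synthetic intron, though the record does not say so. The stated purpose is to express mRuby-tagged TIR1 in somatic tissues. This supplies the ligase component of the auxin-inducible degradation system, so that degron-tagged proteins can be depleted conditionally when auxin is added, while the fluorescent tag reports where TIR1 is expressed.
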