Features (pLannotate 1.2.2; 14 found; start..end, strand, type, name):
   1114..1329    -  CDS            GSLG1_CAEEL (fragment): Experimental evidence at protein level: Swiss-Prot protein existence level 1. From Caenorhabditis elegans.
   2203..2220    -  misc_feature   P element 5' end (fragment): No description available
   2331..3173    +  CDS            unc-119: UN119_CAEEL - Experimental evidence at protein level: Swiss-Prot protein existence level 1. Myristoyl-binding protein that acts as a cargo adapter: specifically binds the myristoyl moiety of a subset of N-terminally myristoylated proteins and is required for their localization. Plays a key role in ciliary membrane localization of proteins. Required for the establishment or function of the nervous system. From Caenorhabditis elegans.
   3601..4200    +  promoter       eft-3 promoter: eft-3; promoter for the C. elegans elongation factor 1α gene (Mitrovich and Anderson, 2000)
   4209..6092    +  CDS            TIR1: TIR1_ARATH - Also known as FBL1, WEI1. Experimental evidence at protein level: Swiss-Prot protein existence level 1. Auxin receptor that mediates Aux/IAA proteins proteasomal degradation and auxin-regulated transcription. The SCF(TIR1) E3 ubiquitin ligase complex is involved in auxin-mediated signaling pathway that regulate root and hypocotyl growth, lateral root formation, cell elongation, and gravitropism. Appears to allow pericycle cells to overcome G2 arrest prior to lateral root development. Plays a role in ethylene signaling in roots. Confers sensitivity to the virulent bacterial pathoge
   6129..6236    +  CDS            mRuby (fragment): mRuby is a basic (constitutively fluorescent) red fluorescent protein published in 2009, derived from Entacmaea quadricolor. It has low acid sensitivity.
   6281..6859    +  CDS            mRuby (fragment): mRuby is a basic (constitutively fluorescent) red fluorescent protein published in 2009, derived from Entacmaea quadricolor. It has low acid sensitivity.
   7373..7525    +  CDS            aex-5 (fragment): AEX5_CAEEL - Also known as kpc-3 From Caenorhabditis elegans.
   9079..9215    +  CDS            lacZα (fragment): LacZα fragment of β-galactosidase; lacZ fragment
   9221..9320    -  misc_feature   bom (fragment): basis of mobility region from pBR322
   9422..9457    -  CDS            rop (fragment): Rop protein, which maintains plasmids at low copy number; rop
   9552..9656    +  promoter       AmpR promoter: bla
   9657..10517   +  CDS            AmpR: β-lactamase; bla; confers resistance to ampicillin, carbenicillin, and related antibiotics
  10688..11276   +  rep_origin     ori: high-copy-number ColE1/pMB1/pBR322/pUC origin of replication
>Addgene plasmid #71720 | pLZ31 (pCFJ151_Peft-3_TIR1_linker_mRuby_unc-54 3'UTR) | addgene full sequence | sequence record 243709 | Addgene NGS Result
GGGCCCTGTCGGATTATGGGCTCTTCTTTTATCCTCTACTTTCTTTCTAGAAAATGCAAATGTTGAGTCA
GAAATTGCTGAATGGAGTACAACTGCAATGGGTTTAGCTTATGTTTCTGGAACAATTACTGGTGGAATTG
TGATTGAAAAGTAAGGTTATATTTCATTTCAATAAATGTTACCACAGTATAACAAAAACAAGTTACATTG
TTCAGAGTATGTCTGAATGTATTATTATTATTGTATTTGTGCATCAGTACTGTAGTTGTACTGAAGAAGG
GTTTAAAATAATCTCAACGTTTTTAAGACGAGTTAGTGAGAATACGGTCGCAGTTAGGATGTTTGGACAT
AGTTTTATTAGATAATCGTGAACTAACTCACTATAAAAACCCGCTAACTCATTGAATAAGATAGTTTTAA
ACGTTCAAAATTTGAAGACAAAATTGTATGAATAAGTTTACAGAGTTGGTCGACGCAAGCTTCTCCTTCT
CTTCACATTTCTCAATAATTTAGCTCTAATTGCATTCGTATTCTTCGCAAAAATACGTATTCTGATTGAC
CCGATGAAATACGGATGCCTAGTTGCATTGATCATCTACGGTTATACTTATGGGTGAGGTTTTTCAAATA
TATTTTGATTTAATCGAATAATGAAATTTCAGAACTGGAGTTGGTCCAATTTCGTGGTTTATATCCTCTG
AACTGGTACCTCAAAAACATCGTAGTATTGCTCAATCTGTGGCATATTCAATGAATACTGTAATGGTGGT
TATCAGTACATTTACAGTATTACCTCTATATTCCGTTATTGGTAGTTATGCTTTCCTTATTCTATATTCA
ATTCCTTCATTTATAAGTATGCTTATATTATTTCGCTACTTACCGGAAACCAAAGGACGAGAGATTCATG
ATATTGTGAATGAACTTAAAAAAAAATGAAAACCTTTGAAAACGTTCATACGGCCGAAATTTTACTTGAT
CGAGCCAATTGAACTTTTGTTAAGACTTACAGAAAAGTGAGAGATTTTGTTACAAAAAAGTGAGAAAAAA
GCGAAAATGAACAGGAAAAAGAAGAAAAATACACCCGAAGTATCATATAAAAATTAAAAAGATTGTTTGA
CCTGGCGGAACTTTTTTGCAAAAACTCTGAATATCCATGGCACATGCTTCGTGCAAAACAGGATCCAAAT
GAATATCAACAAGAGATTCTTGAAGACGACGAGCCACTTGCTCAGAGCATTGCTTATCTCGAATGAGACC
CTTGTTAAAATCATTTTTCAAACATTATATGACATTGTCGAAATGTCCTCCTGATTCCATGATGGTAGCA
AACTCACTTCGTCTTTGAGCCAATTTATCCAAGTCCTTGTAAAAAGTATTCGAAAATTGTTAACGGATAA
AATGTTTATTATAATATCAAAAACAATTTGTCAGTTGACCACTTTTTGATATATTTGACAGAAACCGGGA
TGAATTGGCTCAAAGTTAGGGCGCCCTTCTATTACAGGGTTTCTGATAACAAACCGGTTATTAACTCCCA
ACAAGGGATGATTTCAATTCATCATGCTCAAATTGACCCAAATTAAGTTACATGACAAATTCATCGCCCT
TTTCAACTCTTCTTGGCTCATCATCTGTTATTCTGTTCCTATTCTGTCTGCACCCTATACCCCTTTGCAT
ACTCTCTCGTCATTCCTTTCTTGGATAGTGTCTTCTTCTCCCCAGCTCTGCTACTTCTATGACTTGCGCC
CGCTGCTTTTCCGCTCGTTCCTCTCCTCTCTGACGTCTTCTTCTGCTTCTTTTCTCCTTCCTTTTTCCCT
TCTCAATCTTCCTCTTTTTCCCATTTCTGTCAATCATTCGAAGAAGAAGAAGAAGAAGACCCTCATTCAT
TTCATTTTTTTTTCTGTCGGTGTGTGCTGCTCGGTTAAGAGTGAGCTCTCTATTCCACGTCTTCTTCTTT
TTCTTCTTCGATTCGAATCAATCACTCCACCAAAACGCATTCGTTTTTGGGATTCACCCCGCGGTTCGCA
ATAGGTTTCTTTTTCAAATTATTAGCGTTATAAATAGAAAAATGGTGGAGTTTCAATAAAAATGATAATT
TACAAAGTGTATTTTGATTACATGTACTCAAAAAGGTTGAAATTTTTCATACCAGTTTTCCGGAAATCCA
TCTGATATCATTATCGTATTTTTCTTTTTAAAAATGTTTTCAAAAAAAAACAAAATATAGCTGGTTATTT
GGCACCCTCTAATTACCATTTTCCTGTCACACCACACTCTTTTCCTTCTTCCACTTCTTTCCGTTTTCAG
CCGCTTCCAACCAAACCGATATGAAAGCCGAGCAACAACGATCGATTCCACCCGGCTCGGCGACCTTCCC
GTCGCAGGTGAGACTCAGAAAACTAGAGAAACCGCTCAACTAACTCTTGATATCCGATTTCATTCTTTTC
TCTTTTCTTTTTGTTGAACTTTTCCATATTTCCAGATGCCACGGCCACCACCAAGCACCGAACAAGGAAT
CACAACGGAATCGGAGCTTGCGAAGAAAGCTCAAATCACTCCGAACGACGTTTTAGCACTTCCGGGAATC
ACTCAAGGTATCTTGCTCCCTTTGGATTTCAGTTTAAAACATAAATTTAGGATTCTTATGCTCCCCATCT
GCGAACATCTATAACATCGAGTTCACCAAGTTCCAAATCCGTGATCTGGACACTGAGCAAGTGCTTTTCG
AGATCGCCAAACCGGAGAACGATCAGGAGAATGATGAGTCGCCACAGGAGTCGGCAAGATACGTGCGTTA
TAGATTTGCTCCAAACTTTTTGAAACTCAAAACGGTCGGAGCAACTGTGGAATTCAAAGTAGGAGACATC
CCAATCCATCATTTCCGAATGATCGAACGTCACTTCTTCAAAGATCGCCTTCTGAAGTGTTTTGACTTTG
AATTCGGATTCTGTATTCCGAATTCACGAAACAACTGTGAACATATCTATGAGTTCCCTCAACTCTCTCA
ACAACTCAGTGAGTCATTATTCTAAAAAGTACAATTCAAAAGACTAATCTCTTTTTCAGTGGACGACATG
ATCAACAATCCAAACGAGACTCGTTCTGACAGCTTCTATTTCGTCGATAACAAACTCGTCATGCACAACA
AAGCCGACTACTCATATGATGCATAAATATTTAATACAAAAATGTTCTGGATAATTATTCTGTCGAATAG
AAAAAAAACTCCAAATGTGATTAAATTCCAATAATTCCTGTCTAGTTTGTTCCTTCCCCTTCCCCTTCTC
ATGTTCAATGCATTCCTAAGCTTTTCAGTTCCCCCCTTGTTTCTATATTTTTTCGCTGTCCTGTCACACT
CGCTAAAAACACTAATCACACGGAAATCTGTTTTCAATAAAAACTCCAACTTTAACTCATTTTCAATTTC
AACTGAAAGATTTTTTCATTAGAGAATGTCTAGAACTAGGCCCGGGCTACGTAATACGACTCACTTAAGG
CCTTGACTAGAGGGTACCAGAGCTCACCTAGGTATCTAGAACCGGTGACGTCACCATGGGAAGCTTCGTG
GATCCAGATATCCTGCAGGAATTCCTCGAGGCACCTTTGGTCTTTTATTGTCAACTTCCATTGGTTCTTC
CATTGTTTCTGTTAAATTAATGAATTTTTCATAAAATAAAGACATTATACAATATAAAAATGAAGAATTT
ATTGAAAATAAACTGCCAGAGAGAAAAAGTATGCAACACTCCCGCCGAGAGTGTTTGAAATGGTGTACGG
TACATTTTCGTGCTAGGAGTTAGATGTGCAGGCAGCAACGAGAGGGGGAGAGATTTTTTTGGGCCTTGTG
AAATTAACGTGAGTTTTCTGGTCATCTGACTAATCATGTTGGTTTTTTGTTGGTTTATTTTGTTTTTATC
TTTGTTTTTATCCAGATTAGGAAATTTAAATTTTATGAATTTATAATGAGGTCAAACATTCAGTCCCAGC
GTTTTTCCTGTTCTCACTGTTTAGTCGAATTTTTATTTTAGGCTTTCAACAAATGTTCTAACTGTCTTAT
TTGTGACCTCACTTTTTATATTTTTTTAATTTTTAAAAATATTAGAAGTTTCTAGGATAATTTTTTCGAC
TTTTATTCTCTCTACCGTCCGCACTCTTCTTACTTTTAAATTAAATTGTTTTTTTTTCAGTTGGGAAACA
CTTTGCTCATGCAAAAGAGAATCGCCTTGTCGTTTCCAGAAGAAGTACTCGAGCACGTCTTCTCCTTCAT
CCAACTCGACAAGGACCGTAACTCCGTCTCCCTCGTCTGCAAGTCCTGGTACGAGATCGAGCGTTGGTGC
CGTCGTAAGGTCTTCATCGGAAACTGCTACGCCGTCTCCCCAGCCACCGTCATCCGTCGTTTCCCAAAGG
TCCGTTCCGTCGAGCTCAAGGGAAAGCCACACTTCGCCGACTTCAACCTCGTCCCAGACGGATGGGGAGG
ATACGTCTACCCATGGATCGAGGCCATGTCCTCCTCCTACACCTGGCTCGAGGAGATCCGTCTCAAGCGT
ATGGTCGTCACCGACGACTGCCTCGAGCTCATCGCCAAGTCCTTCAAGAACTTCAAGGTCCTCGTCCTCT
CCTCCTGCGAGGGATTCTCCACCGACGGACTCGCCGCCATCGCCGCCACCTGCCGTAACCTCAAGGTAAG
TTTAAACATATATATACTAACTAACCCTGATTATTTAAATTTTCAGGAGCTCGACCTCCGTGAGTCCGAC
GTCGACGAGGTCTCCGGACACTGGCTCTCCCACTTCCCAGACACCTACACCTCCCTCGTCTCCCTCAACA
TCTCCTGCCTCGCCTCCGAGGTCTCCTTCTCCGCCCTCGAGCGTCTCGTCACCCGTTGCCCAAACCTCAA
GTCCCTCAAGCTCAACCGTGCCGTCCCACTCGAGAAGCTCGCCACCCTCCTCCAACGTGCCCCACAACTC
GAGGAGCTCGGAACCGGAGGATACACCGCCGAGGTCCGTCCAGACGTCTACTCCGGACTCTCCGTCGCCC
TCTCCGGATGCAAGGTAAGTTTAAACAGTTCGGTACTAACTAACCATACATATTTAAATTTTCAGGAGCT
CCGTTGCCTCTCCGGATTCTGGGACGCCGTCCCAGCCTACCTCCCAGCCGTCTACTCCGTCTGCTCCCGT
CTCACCACCCTCAACCTCTCCTACGCCACCGTCCAATCCTACGACCTCGTCAAGCTCCTCTGCCAATGCC
CAAAGCTCCAACGTCTCTGGGTCCTCGACTACATCGAGGACGCCGGACTCGAGGTCCTCGCCTCCACCTG
CAAGGACCTCCGTGAGCTCCGTGTCTTCCCATCCGAGCCATTCGTCATGGAGCCAAACGTCGCCCTCACC
GAGCAAGGACTCGTCTCCGTCTCCATGGGATGCCCAAAGCTCGAGTCCGTCCTCTACTTCTGCCGTCAAA
TGACCAACGCCGCCCTCATCACCATCGCCCGTAACCGTCCAAACATGACCCGTTTCCGTCTCTGCATCAT
CGAGCCAAAGGCCCCAGACTACCTCACCCTCGAGCCACTCGACATCGGATTCGGAGCCATCGTCGAGCAC
TGCAAGGACCTCCGTCGTCTCTCCCTCTCCGGACTCCTCACCGACAAGGTCTTCGAGTACATCGGAACCT
ACGCCAAGAAGATGGAGATGCTCTCCGTCGCCTTCGCCGGAGACTCCGACCTCGGACTCCACCACGTCCT
CTCCGGATGCGACTCCCTCCGTAAGCTCGAGATCCGTGACTGCCCATTCGGAGACAAGGCCCTCCTCGCC
AACGCCTCCAAGCTCGAGACCATGCGTTCCCTCTGGATGTCCTCCTGCTCCGTCTCCTTCGGAGCCTGCA
AGCTCCTCGGACAAAAGATGCCAAAGCTCAACGTCGAGGTCATCGACGAGCGTGGAGCCCCAGACTCCCG
TCCAGAGTCCTGCCCAGTCGAGCGTGTCTTCATCTACCGTACCGTCGCCGGACCACGTTTCGACATGCCA
GGATTCGTCTGGAACATGGACCAAGACTCCACCATGCGTTTCTCCCGTCAAATCATCACCACCAACGGAC
TCGGAGGATCTGGAGGCGGTTCTGGCGGAGGTTCTGGTATGAACTCTCTTATCAAGGAAAACATGCGCAT
GAAGGTTGTTCTTGAGGGATCTGTTAACGGACATCAGTTCAAGTGCACTGGAGAAGGAGAAGGAAATCCA
TACATGGTATGTGATACATGGAAATAGGCACATTCATTAAATATTTGTATTTTCAGGGAACTCAAACTAT
GCGCATCAAGGTTATCGAAGGAGGACCACTTCCATTCGCTTTCGACATCCTTGCTACCTCTTTCATGTAC
GGATCTCGCACTTTCATTAAGTATCCAAAGGGAATTCCAGATTTCTTCAAGCAGTCTTTCCCAGAAGGAT
TCACTTGGGAGCGCGTTACCCGCTACGAGGATGGAGGAGTTATCACCGTTATGCAAGATACCTCCCTTGA
GGATGGATGCCTTGTTTACCACGCTCAAGTTCGTGGAGTTAACTTCCCATCTAACGGAGCTGTTATGCAG
AAGAAGACTAAGGGATGGGAACCAAACACTGAAATGATGTACCCAGCTGATGGAGGACTTCGCGGATACA
CCCACATGGCTCTTAAGGTTGATGGAGGAGGACACCTTTCTTGCTCTTTCGTTACCACCTACCGCTCTAA
GAAGACTGTTGGAAATATTAAGATGCCAGGAATCCATGCTGTCGATCACCGTCTTGAGCGTCTTGAGGAG
TCTGATAACGAGATGTTCGTTGTTCAACGTGAGCACGCTGTCGCTAAGTTCGCTGGACTTGGAGGAGGAT
AAGAGCTCCGCATCGGCCGCTGTCATCAGATCGCCATCTCGCGCCCGTGCCTCTGACTTCTAAGTCCAAT
TACTCTTCAACATCCCTACATGCTCTTTCTCCCTGTGCTCCCACCCCCTATTTTTGTTATTATCAAAAAA
CTTCTCTTAATTTCTTTGTTTTTTAGCTTCTTTTAAGTCACCTCTAACAATGAAATTGTGTAGATTCAAA
AATAGAATTAATTCGTAATAAAAAGTCGAAAAAAATTGTGCTCCCTCCCCCCATTAATAATAATTCTATC
CCAAAATCTACACAATGTTCTGTGTACACTTCTTATGTTTTTTACTTCTGATAAATTTTTTTGAAACATC
ATAGAAAAAACCGCACACAAAATACCTTATCATATGTTACGTTTCAGTTTATGACCGCAATTTTTATTTC
TTCGCACGTCTGGGCCTCTCATGACGTCAAATCATGCTCATCGTGAAAAAGTTTTGGAGTATTTTTGGAA
TTTTTCAATCAAGTGAAAGTTTATGAAATTAATTTTCCTGCTTTTGCTTTTTGGGGTTTCCCCTATTGTT
TGTCAAGATTTCGAGGACGGCGTTTTTCTTGCTAAAATCACAAGTATTGATGAGCACGATGCAAGAAAGA
TCGGAAGAAGGTTTGGGTTTGAGGCTCAGTGGAAGGTGAGTAGAAGTTGATAATTTGAAAGTGGAGTAGT
GTCTATGGGGTTTTTGCCTTAAATGACAGAATACATTCCCAATATACCAAACATAACTGTTTACTAGTGA
GTCGTATTATAAGTGCAAGTAAGATCAGTGTTTGTTTCGATATCAGTCTGTTTCGTAACGGTCTTCTGTA
TAACTACAAAAAAGAATAAAAAACCGTATCACAACTGAGAAAAAAGACAAAACTTATTGAACAGTGTTCC
TTTCAAAAAATTATTTTGTAAAAAATCGAGTTTTTCTCCAAAATAACGCACGCAATCAAAAACAAGAAAA
CTAACGTGTTCTCCTGGGCGTGGAACTCCTTATCAAGATTACCATTATTGTCTGTCAGAATTGATATTTC
AATTATTTCATATCTAGACAAACCCGGGTGTCTTGCATTTATTAGTACTGTGAGTTTACATACAAACGAG
GCTTACTCAGATAACATAGAGTCACCTCTAATTAGCAAAAACCCATTTCTAATTAGCTATTTCGACCAGT
TCTAAAGTCACCGTAATTAGAAATGGTTTTTGTAGCTTTTCTAATTAGAAATGACCCCGAGATAAGTGAA
ATATGGCATTTTCTGGGTTTTCTAGTAAGAAATGATCCCGCACGTAGTGATTCCGCGTTACAAGCCAAAT
TCAAATTAAAAAAGTATATTACACAATTCAAGTTACATTATTTTCAGGAAACAATGGCGAAGAGCAAAGC
AGAGATTCAAAAGGAGGAAAGAGACAACAGATATGAACGAAGACTTCTTGAAAAGAGAAAGAGACATGAG
GTGAGTAACCATGATAATAAATAATCAAGTAAGGGCTATAGATTTATAAATTCTGGAGTTAACAGTTTCG
AAAAAAAGTAGTTTTCATATGTGCGAAGGAATATCAAAAATAGGGGAATAGCCTAAACGAGTGAGAAAAT
TAAATGTTTGTTATTTTTTCAAAAATGTCTGCAGGGCCGTTATCCTTTCAAATGCACTCTATCAAACATA
GATCATATCCATCATATCTTATCCAGAATTTATATCATATCCAAGATTGAGAGCGTTTCAAGGAAAATCT
CAAACAACCATACAATTTTGTAGATCGACAACAAGGCCTCCACTTCTTCATCGATGGCCTCTGCAGCACC
TGCACCACCAAGTTTGTATTTTTCATATTAATATAAAGTGAGCCACGCATAGTCGTTTTTAGGATTTTTG
CCAGATCGATGTCGCGCAAACAGACTGTTTTTTTTTCTTTGAAAGCCGTGCGTGACATGGGCCACGGATT
GTAACGCCGCGCTGGATGGATAAAAATTTATTCAGTTTTTTAGCCTTTACAAAATATGGTTCGACTACTT
TCTTTATTTTTACATTTTTATAGGTGCTCATTGAGCTGAGATATTTTGGGTATAATCGGAAAATCGCTGA
TTTTGGTCATTTTTCTGCACTAAAGATTACACAAAAAGTTCAGTATTTAGATTCATTGTTGAAAATTGGG
GATGATCTACAGATACATATCGCCGTGTTCAAAAACACACGTGCTGTGACGTCGTGACTGGGGAAAACCC
TGGCGTTACCCAACTTAATCGCCTTGCAGCACATCCCCCTTTCGCCAGCTGGCGTAATAGCGAAGAGGCC
CGCACCGATCGCCCTTCCCAACAGTTGCGCAGCCTGAATGGCGAATGGCGCCTGATGCGGTATTTTCTCC
TTACGCATCTGTGCGGTATTTCACACCGCATATGGTGCACTCTCAGTGCAATCTGCTCTGATGCCGCATA
GTTAAGCCAGCCCCGACACCCGCCAACACCCGCTGACGCGCCCTGACGGGCTTGTCTGCTCCCGGCATCC
GCTTACAGACAAGCTGTGACCGTCTCCGGGAGCTGCATGTGTCAGAGGTTTTCACCGTCATCACCGAAAC
GCGCGAGACGAAAGGGCCTCGTGATACGCCTATTTTTATAGGTTAATGTCATGATAATAATGGTTTCTTA
GACGTCAGGTGGCACTTTTCGGGGAAATGTGCGCGGAACCCCTATTTGTTTATTTTTCTAAATACATTCA
AATATGTATCCGCTCATGAGACAATAACCCTGATAAATGCTTCAATAATATTGAAAAAGGAAGAGTATGA
GTATTCAACATTTCCGTGTCGCCCTTATTCCCTTTTTTGCGGCATTTTGCCTTCCTGTTTTTGCTCACCC
AGAAACGCTGGTGAAAGTAAAAGATGCTGAAGATCAGTTGGGTGCACGAGTGGGTTACATCGAACTGGAT
CTCAACAGCGGTAAGATCCTTGAGAGTTTTCGCCCCGAAGAACGTTTTCCAATGATGAGCACTTTTAAAG
TTCTGCTATGTGGCGCGGTATTATCCCGTATTGACGCCGGGCAAGAGCAACTCGGTCGCCGCATACACTA
TTCTCAGAATGACTTGGTTGAGTACTCACCAGTCACAGAAAAGCATCTTACGGATGGCATGACAGTAAGA
GAATTATGCAGTGCTGCCATAACCATGAGTGATAACACTGCGGCCAACTTACTTCTGACAACGATCGGAG
GACCGAAGGAGCTAACCGCTTTTTTGCACAACATGGGGGATCATGTAACTCGCCTTGATCGTTGGGAACC
GGAGCTGAATGAAGCCATACCAAACGACGAGCGTGACACCACGATGCCTGTAGCAATGGCAACAACGTTG
CGCAAACTATTAACTGGCGAACTACTTACTCTAGCTTCCCGGCAACAATTAATAGACTGGATGGAGGCGG
ATAAAGTTGCAGGACCACTTCTGCGCTCGGCCCTTCCGGCTGGCTGGTTTATTGCTGATAAATCTGGAGC
CGGTGAGCGTGGGTCTCGCGGTATCATTGCAGCACTGGGGTCAGATGGTAAGCCCTCCCGTATCGTAGTT
ATCTACACGACGGGGAGTCAGGCAACTATGGATGAACGAAATAGACAGATCGCTGAGATAGGTGCCTCAC
TGATTAAGCATTGGTAACTGTCAGACCAAGTTTACTCATATATACTTTAGATTGATTTAAAACTTCATTT
TTAATTTAAAAGGATCTAGGTGAAGATCCTTTTTGATAATCTCATGACCAAAATCCCTTAACGTGAGTTT
TCGTTCCACTGAGCGTCAGACCCCGTAGAAAAGATCAAAGGATCTTCTTGAGATCCTTTTTTTCTGCGCG
TAATCTGCTGCTTGCAAACAAAAAAACCACCGCTACCAGCGGTGGTTTGTTTGCCGGATCAAGAGCTACC
AACTCTTTTTCCGAAGGTAACTGGCTTCAGCAGAGCGCAGATACCAAATACTGTTCTTCTAGTGTAGCCG
TAGTTAGGCCACCACTTCAAGAACTCTGTAGCACCGCCTACATACCTCGCTCTGCTAATCCTGTTACCAG
TGGCTGCTGCCAGTGGCGATAAGTCGTGTCTTACCGGGTTGGACTCAAGACGATAGTTACCGGATAAGGC
GCAGCGGTCGGGCTGAACGGGGGGTTCGTGCACACAGCCCAGCTTGGAGCGAACGACCTACACCGAACTG
AGATACCTACAGCGTGAGCTATGAGAAAGCGCCACGCTTCCCGAAGGGAGAAAGGCGGACAGGTATCCGG
TAAGCGGCAGGGTCGGAACAGGAGAGCGCACGAGGGAGCTTCCAGGGGGAAACGCCTGGTATCTTTATAG
TCCTGTCGGGTTTCGCCACCTCTGACTTGAGCGTCGATTTTTGTGATGCTCGTCAGGGGGGCGGAGCCTA
TGGAAAAACGCCAGCAACGCGGCCTTTTTACGGTTCCTGGTCTTTTGCTGGCCTTTTGCTCACATGTTCT
TTCCTGCGTTATCCCCTGATTCTGTGGATAACCGTATTACCGCCTTTGAGTGAGCTGATACCAGCGGATA
ACAATTTCACA
