>Addgene plasmid #71720 | pLZ31 (pCFJ151_Peft-3_TIR1_linker_mRuby_unc-54 3'UTR) | addgene partial sequence | sequence record 133097 | PD49-83-R 5'-GAGCACAGGGAGAAAGAGCA-3'
GTCAGAGGCACGGGCGCGAGATGGCGATCTGATGACAGCGGCCGATGCGGAGCTCTTATCCTCCTCCAAG
TCCAGCGAACTTAGCGACAGCGTGCTCACGTTGAACAACGAACATCTCGTTATCAGACTCCTCAAGACGC
TCAAGACGGTGATCGACAGCATGGATTCCTGGCATCTTAATATTTCCAACAGTCTTCTTAGAGCGGTAGG
TGGTAACGAAAGAGCAAGAAAGGTGTCCTCCTCCATCAACCTTAAGAGCCATGTGGGTGTATCCGCGAAG
TCCTCCATCAGCTGGGTACATCATTTCAGTGTTTGGTTCCCATCCCTTAGTCTTCTTCTGCATAACAGCT
CCGTTAGATGGGAAGTTAACTCCACGAACTTGAGCGTGGTAAACAAGGCATCCATCCTCAAGGGAGGTAT
CTTGCATAACGGTGATAACTCCTCCATCCTCGTAGCGGGTAACGCGCTCCCAAGTGAATCCTTCTGGGAA
AGACTGCTTGAAGAAATCTGGAATTCCCTTTGGATACTTAATGAAAGTGCGAGATCCGTACATGAAAGAG
GTAGCAAGGATGTCGAAAGCGAATGGAAGTGGTCCTCCTTCGATAACCTTGATGCGCATAGTTTGAGTTC
CCTGAAAATACAAATATTTAATGAATGTGCCTATTTCCATGTATCACATACCATGTATGGATTTCCTTCT
CCTTCTCCAGTGCACTTGAACTGATGTCCGTTAACAGATCCCTCAAGAACAACCTTCATGCGCATGTTTT
CCTTGATAAGAGAGTTCATACCAGAACCTCCGCCAGAACCGCCTCCAGATCCTCCGAGTCCGTTGGTGGT
GATGATTTGACGG
