>Addgene plasmid #71720 | pLZ31 (pCFJ151_Peft-3_TIR1_linker_mRuby_unc-54 3'UTR) | addgene partial sequence | sequence record 133154 | pSA-F 5'-ccttccccttctcatgttca-3'
TTTTTCGCTGTCCTGTCACACTCGCTAAAAACACTAATCACACGGAAATCTGTTTTCAATAAAAACTCCA
ACTTTAACTCATTTTCAATTTCAACTGAAAGATTTTTTCATTAGAGAATGTCTAGAACTAGGCCCGGGCT
ACGTAATACGACTCACTTAAGGCCTTGACTAGAGGGTACCAGAGCTCACCTAGGTATCTAGAACCGGTGA
CGTCACCATGGGAAGCTTCGTGGATCCAGATATCCTGCAGGAATTCCTCGAGGCACCTTTGGTCTTTTAT
TGTCAACTTCCATTGGTTCTTCCATTGTTTCTGTTAAATTAATGAATTTTTCATAAAATAAAGACATTAT
ACAATATAAAAATGAAGAATTTATTGAAAATAAACTGCCAGAGAGAAAAAGTATGCAACACTCCCGCCGA
GAGTGTTTGAAATGGTGTACGGTACATTTTCGTGCTAGGAGTTAGATGTGCAGGCAGCAACGAGAGGGGG
AGAGATTTTTTTGGGCCTTGTGAAATTAACGTGAGTTTTCTGGTCATCTGACTAATCATGTTGGTTTTTT
GTTGGTTTATTTTGTTTTTATCTTTGTTTTTATCCAGATTAGGAAATTTAAATTTTATGAATTTATAATG
AGGTCAAACATTCAGTCCCAGCGTTTTTCCTGTTCTCACTGTTTAGTCGAATTTTTATTTTAGGCTTTCA
ACAAATGTTCTAACTGTCTTATTTGTGACCTCACTTTTTATATTTTTTTAATTTTTAAA
